Addgene plasmid #125050: pKmK.P17
Purpose: Storage plasmid for K.marxianus promoter; type 2 part
Depositing lab: John Morrissey. Depositing organization: University College Cork. Publication: Biological Parts for Kluyveromyces marxianus Synthetic Biology. Rajkumar AS, Varela JA, Juergens H, Daran JG, Morrissey JP. Front Bioeng Biotechnol. 2019 May 7;7:97. doi: 10.3389/fbioe.2019.00097. eCollection 2019. PubMed 31134195.
Backbone
  Vector backbone: YTK001
  Backbone manufacturer: Dueber lab, UC Berkeley
  Backbone size w/o insert (bp): 1667
  Vector type: Yeast Expression, Synthetic Biology
Growth in bacteria
  Bacterial resistance: Chloramphenicol, 25 μg/mL
  Growth temperature: 37°C
  Growth strain: DH5alpha
  Copy number: High Copy
Gene/Insert
  Gene/Insert name: XYL1 promoter
  Insert size (bp): 630
  Cloning method: Restriction Enzyme; 5′ cloning site BsmBI (destroyed during cloning); 3′ cloning site BsmBI (destroyed during cloning)
  Sequencing primers: 5′ tttgctggccttttgctc; 3′ catctggatttgttcagaacg
Terms and licenses: Academic/Nonprofit Terms; Industry Terms: Not Available to Industry
Depositor comments: Promoter inducible by xylose. Contains the appropriate YTK-compatible Golden Gate overhangs for a type 2 part Please note that the minor differences between the Addgene NGS results and depositor's annotated sequence do not affect the plasmid function.
How to cite: pKmK.P17 was a gift from John Morrissey (Addgene plasmid # 125050 ; http://n2t.net/addgene:125050 ; RRID:Addgene_125050)
