[The description below was written by a language model from this plasmid's Addgene catalogue record and pLannotate feature annotations shown in this document.]
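Description:
pKmK.P17 is a small part-storage plasmid from a collection of biological parts for synthetic biology in the yeast Kluyveromyces marxianus. It is built on YTK001, the entry vector of the Yeast Toolkit modular cloning system, and holds a 630 bp XYL1 promoter formatted as a type 2 (promoter) part. The sequenced plasmid is about 2.3 kb, consistent with the 1,667 bp backbone plus insert. It is maintained only in E. coli: annotation identifies a high-copy ColE1/pUC-type origin and a chloramphenicol acetyltransferase (cat) gene with its native promoter, followed by the lambda t0 terminator. No yeast origin, centromere or yeast selectable marker is annotated, so despite the "yeast expression" catalogue classification the plasmid itself is a bacterial storage vector rather than something that would be propagated in yeast.

The promoter was inserted by BsmBI Golden Gate cloning, which destroyed the BsmBI sites at both junctions. According to the depositor, the part carries the YTK-compatible overhangs for a type 2 position, so it can be released and joined in a defined order with compatible coding-sequence, terminator and other toolkit parts to build transcription units. The automated feature table does not label the promoter itself; the unannotated region upstream of the lambda t0 terminator matches the insert in size and is presumably where it lies. The depositor describes the promoter as xylose-inducible, making it useful for carbon-source-regulated gene expression in K. marxianus. Minor differences between the sequencing result and the depositor's annotated sequence are reported not to affect function.
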