Features (pLannotate 1.2.2; 4 found; start..end, strand, type, name):
    661..695     -  terminator     lambda t0 terminator: minimal transcription terminator from phage lambda (Scholtissek and Grosse, 1987)
    769..1425    -  CDS            cat: CAT_ECOLX - Experimental evidence at protein level: Swiss-Prot protein existence level 1. This enzyme is an effector of chloramphenicol resistance in bacteria. From Escherichia coli. This protein is used as a marker in many commonly used cloning vectors, such as pACYC184.
   1426..1523    -  promoter       cat promoter: promoter of the E. coli cat gene encoding chloramphenicol acetyltransferase
   1607..2195    +  rep_origin     ori: high-copy-number ColE1/pMB1/pBR322/pUC origin of replication
>Addgene plasmid #125050 | pKmK.P17 | addgene full sequence | sequence record 244850 | Addgene NGS Result
TCGGTCTCAAACGGTTTCCAGTGTGTGATTCCCCCAGTGGAAGCGCGTCGAAAGAGGAGTCGTGCTACGG
CCGGAGCACTATCTTCCGGCCGCCGCCCCACCCACCATCCTCGACACTCTCTGCATATGGGCAGTGTGAT
CTGTGTTTACCTATATTACCTGTGGTAAGTAGCACACACATACATACACACCAGATTTCTTTGGAGAACG
AGCACATTGTTTCGTCTGGTGTTGTGATTTGCTTGGGTTTTCTTTCGCCTGTTGATTGCCCTGTGTTTTT
GACTTTGTCTCCAAGGGCGTGCGCACCCACCTGGACTTAAGGGACAATCTGGCAGAGGCAGAGGCAGAGG
CCCAGGCATTGCTCTGGGCCTGGGCCTGGGCCTGGAACTATGCCTGGGCGCAGCCCAGGCATTGGTTGGT
TTAGGCCCTTCCCACCCACTCCCATATCAAACCCATATCAACCGCAATTGCTCTCGTGAAGGTTTGTATT
TTGCAATTTTCTGTATAAATAGGGCTGGCATGGAATTGTTACAGCAATCTGGTCAGTCAGTCCCCTTACT
ACTTGCTAGTAGATGTAATACTGGTTGTAAATAGTTCTGACAGTAGTGTCAATTATCTCCACCAAAACAC
AGTATAGAAACACTATGTGAGACCAGACCAATAAAAAACGCCCGGCGGCAACCGAGCGTTCTGAACAAAT
CCAGATGGAGTTCTGAGGTCATTACTGGATCTATCAACAGGAGTCCAAGCGAGCTCGATATCAAATTACG
CCCCGCCCTGCCACTCATCGCAGTACTGTTGTAATTCATTAAGCATTCTGCCGACATGGAAGCCATCACA
AACGGCATGATGAACCTGAATCGCCAGCGGCATCAGCACCTTGTCGCCTTGCGTATAATATTTGCCCATG
GTGAAAACGGGGGCGAAGAAGTTGTCCATATTGGCCACGTTTAAATCAAAACTGGTGAAACTCACCCAGG
GATTGGCTGAAACGAAAAACATATTCTCAATAAACCCTTTAGGGAAATAGGCCAGGTTTTCACCGTAACA
CGCCACATCTTGCGAATATATGTGTAGAAACTGCCGGAAATCGTCGTGGTATTCACTCCAGAGCGATGAA
AACGTTTCAGTTTGCTCATGGAAAACGGTGTAACAAGGGTGAACACTATCCCATATCACCAGCTCACCGT
CTTTCATTGCCATACGAAATTCCGGATGAGCATTCATCAGGCGGGCAAGAATGTGAATAAAGGCCGGATA
AAACTTGTGCTTATTTTTCTTTACGGTCTTTAAAAAGGCCGTAATATCCAGCTGAACGGTCTGGTTATAG
GTACATTGAGCAACTGACTGAAATGCCTCAAAATGTTCTTTACGATGCCATTGGGATATATCAACGGTGG
TATATCCAGTGATTTTTTTCTCCATTTTAGCTTCCTTAGCTCCTGAAAATCTCGATAACTCAAAAAATAC
GCCCGGTAGTGATCTTATTTCATTATGGTGAAAGTTGGAACCTCTTACGTGCCCGATCAATCATGACCAA
AATCCCTTAACGTGAGTTTTCGTTCCACTGAGCGTCAGACCCCGTAGAAAAGATCAAAGGATCTTCTTGA
GATCCTTTTTTTCTGCGCGTAATCTGCTGCTTGCAAACAAAAAAACCACCGCTACCAGCGGTGGTTTGTT
TGCCGGATCAAGAGCTACCAACTCTTTTTCCGAAGGTAACTGGCTTCAGCAGAGCGCAGATACCAAATAC
TGTTCTTCTAGTGTAGCCGTAGTTAGGCCACCACTTCAAGAACTCTGTAGCACCGCCTACATACCTCGCT
CTGCTAATCCTGTTACCAGTGGCTGCTGCCAGTGGCGATAAGTCGTGTCTTACCGGGTTGGACTCAAGAC
GATAGTTACCGGATAAGGCGCAGCGGTCGGGCTGAACGGGGGGTTCGTGCACACAGCCCAGCTTGGAGCG
AACGACCTACACCGAACTGAGATACCTACAGCGTGAGCTATGAGAAAGCGCCACGCTTCCCGAAGGGAGA
AAGGCGGACAGGTATCCGGTAAGCGGCAGGGTCGGAACAGGAGAGCGCACGAGGGAGCTTCCAGGGGGAA
ACGCCTGGTATCTTTATAGTCCTGTCGGGTTTCGCCACCTCTGACTTGAGCGTCGATTTTTGTGATGCTC
GTCAGGGGGGCGGAGCCTATGGAAAAACGCCAGCAACGCGGCCTTTTTACGGTTCCTGGCCTTTTGCTGG
CCTTTTGCTCACATGTTCTTTCCTGCGTTATCCCCTGATTCTGTGGATAACCGTAG
